>Addgene plasmid #86846 | bZiPro | addgene full sequence | sequence record 172845 | Addgene NGS Result
GGGGAATTGTGAGCGGATAACAATTCCCCTCTAGAAATAATTTTGTTTAACTTTAAGAAGGAGATATACC
ATGGGCAGCAGCCATCATCATCATCATCATAGCAGCGGCCTGGTGCCGCGCGGCAGCGGTGCCCTCTGGG
ACGTGCCTGCTCCTAAAGAAGTGAAGAAGGGAGAGACTACAGATGGAGTGTACCGTGTTATGACTCGCCG
CCTGCTGGGTTCAACACAGGTTGGAGTGGGAGTCATGCAAGAGGGAGTCTTCCATACCATGTGGCACGTC
ACGAAAGGAGCCGCATTGCGTAGCGGTGAAGGACGCCTTGATCCATACTGGGGAGACGTCAAGCAGGACC
TGGTGTCATATTGTGGGCCGTGGAAGTTGGATGCAGCCTGGGATGGACTCAGTGAGGTGCAGCTCTTGGC
CGTACCTCCTGGAGAGCGTGCTAAGAACATTCAGACTCTGCCTGGAATCTTTAAGACCAAGGATGGTGAC
ATCGGAGCAGTTGCTCTCGACTACCCTGCAGGAACCTCAGGATCTCCGATCCTCGACAAGTGCGGACGTG
TGATCGGACTTTATGGCAATGGTGTTGTGATCAAGAATGGAAGCTATGTTAGTGCCATAACCCAGGGCAA
GCGTGAGGAGGAGACTCCGGTTGAGTGATGAAAGCTTGCGGCCGCATAATGCTTAAGTCGAACAGAAAGT
AATCGTATTGTACACGGCCGCATAATCGAAATTAATACGACTCACTATAGGGGAATTGTGAGCGGATAAC
AATTCCCCATCTTAGTATATTAGTTAAGTATAAGAAGGAGATATACATATGACGGGAAAGAGTGTGGACA
TGTACATTGAACGTGCAGGTGATATTACATGGGAGAAAGACGCGGAAGTCACTGGAAACAGTCCTCGTCT
TGACGTGGCACTTGATGAGAGTGGTGATTTCTCTCTGGTAGAGGAGGATGGACCACCTATGCGTGAGTAA
TGACTCGAGTCTGGTAAAGAAACCGCTGCTGCGAAATTTGAACGCCAGCACATGGACTCGTCTACTAGCG
CAGCTTAATTAACCTAGGCTGCTGCCACCGCTGAGCAATAACTAGCATAACCCCTTGGGGCCTCTAAACG
GGTCTTGAGGGGTTTTTTGCTGAAAGGAGGAACTATATCCGGATTGGCGAATGGG
[124 nt withheld, positions 1176-1299]
C
[91 nt withheld, positions 1301-1391]
A
[49 nt withheld, positions 1393-1441]
CCTTTGACGTTGGAGTCCACGTTCTTT
[37 nt withheld, positions 1469-1505]
ACCCTATCTCGGTCTATTCTTTTGATTTATAAGGGATTTTGCCGATTTCGGCCTATTGGTTAAAAAATGA
GCTGATTTAACAAAAATTTAACGCGAATTTTAACAAAATATTAACGTTTACAATTTCTGGCGGCACGATG
GCATGAGATTATCAAAAAGGATCTTCACCTAGATCCTTTTAAATTAAAAATGAAGTTTTAAATCAATCTA
AAGTATATATGAGTAAACTTGGTCTGACAGTTACCAATGCTTAATCAGTGAGGCACCTATCTCAGCGATC
TGTCTATTTCGTTCATCCATAGTTGCCTGACTCCCCGTCGTGTAGATAACTACGATACGGGAGGGCTTAC
CATCTGGCCCCAGTGCTGCAATGATACCGCGAGACCCACGCTCACCGGCTCCAGATTTATCAGCAATAAA
CCAGCCAGCCGGAAGGGCCGAGCGCAGAAGTGGTCCTGCAACTTTATCCGCCTCCATCCAGTCTATTAAT
TGTTGCCGGGAAGCTAGAGTAAGTAGTTCGCCAGTTAATAGTTTGCGCAACGTTGTTGCCATTGCTACAG
GCATCGTGGTGTCACGCTCGTCGTTTGGTATGGCTTCATTCAGCTCCGGTTCCCAACGATCAAGGCGAGT
TACATGATCCCCCATGTTGTGCAAAAAAGCGGTTAGCTCCTTCGGTCCTCCGATCGTTGTCAGAAGTAAG
TTGGCCGCAGTGTTATCACTCATGGTTATGGCAGCACTGCATAATTCTCTTACTGTCATGCCATCCGTAA
GATGCTTTTCTGTGACTGGTGAGTACTCAACCAAGTCATTCTGAGAATAGTGTATGCGGCGACCGAGTTG
CTCTTGCCCGGCGTCAATACGGGATAATACCGCGCCACATAGCAGAACTTTAAAAGTGCTCATCATTGGA
AAACGTTCTTCGGGGCGAAAACTCTCAAGGATCTTACCGCTGTTGAGATCCAGTTCGATGTAACCCACTC
GTGCACCCAACTGATCTTCAGCATCTTTTACTTTCACCAGCGTTTCTGGGTGAGCAAAAACAGGAAGGCA
AAATGCCGCAAAAAAGGGAATAAGGGCGACACGGAAATGTTGAATACTCATACTCTTCCTTTTTCAATCA
TGATTGAAGCATTTATCAGGGTTATTGTCTCATGAGCGGATACATATTTGAATGTATTTAGAAAAATAAA
CAAATAGGTCATGACCAAAATCCCTTAACGTGAGTTTTCGTTCCACTGAGCGTCAGACCCCGTAGAAAAG
ATCAAAGGATCTTCTTGAGATCCTTTTTTTCTGCGCGTAATCTGCTGCTTGCAAACAAAAAAACCACCGC
TACCAGCGGTGGTTTGTTTGCCGGATCAAGAGCTACCAACTCTTTTTCCGAAGGTAACTGGCTTCAGCAG
AGCGCAGATACCAAATACTGTCCTTCTAGTGTAGCCGTAGTTAGGCCACCACTTCAAGAACTCTGTAGCA
CCGCCTACATACCTCGCTCTGCTAATCCTGTTACCAGTGGCTGCTGCCAGTGGCGATAAGTCGTGTCTTA
CCGGGTTGGACTCAAGACGATAGTTACCGGATAAGGCGCAGCGGTCGGGCTGAACGGGGGGTTCGTGCAC
ACAGCCCAGCTTGGAGCGAACGACCTACACCGAACTGAGATACCTACAGCGTGAGCTATGAGAAAGCGCC
ACGCTTCCCGAAGGGAGAAAGGCGGACAGGTATCCGGTAAGCGGCAGGGTCGGAACAGGAGAGCGCACGA
GGGAGCTTCCAGGGGGAAACGCCTGGTATCTTTATAGTCCTGTCGGGTTTCGCCACCTCTGACTTGAGCG
TCGATTTTTGTGATGCTCGTCAGGGGGGCGGAGCCTATGGAAAAACGCCAGCAACGCGGCCTTTTTACGG
TTCCTGGCCTTTTGCTGGCCTTTTGCTCACATGTTCTTTCCTGCGTTATCCCCTGATTCTGTGGATAACC
GTATTACCGCCTTTGAGTGAGCTGATACCGCTCGCCGCAGCCGAACGACCGAGCGCAGCGAGTCAGTGAG
CGAGGAAGCGGAAGAGCGCCTGATGCGGTATTTTCTCCTTACGCATCTGTGCGGTATTTCACACCGCAAT
GGTGCACTCTCAGTACAATCTGCTCTGATGCCGCATAGTTAAGCCAGTATACACTCCGCTATCGCTACGT
GACTGGGTCATGGCTGCGCCCCGACACCCGCCAACACCCGCTGACGCGCCCTGACGGGCTTGTCTGCTCC
CGGCATCCGCTTACAGACAAGCTGTGACCGTCTCCGGGAGCTGCATGTGTCAGAGGTTTTCACCGTCATC
ACCGAAACGCGCGAGGCAGCTGCGGTAAAGCTCATCAGCGTGGTCGTGAAGCGATTCACAGATGTCTGCC
TGTTCATCCGCGTCCAGCTCGTTGAGTTTCTCCAGAAGCGTTAATGTCTGGCTTCTGATAAAGCGGGCCA
TGTTAAGGGCGGTTTTTTCCTGTTTGGTCACTGATGCCTCCGTGTAAGGGGGATTTCTGTTCATGGGGGT
AATGATACCGATGAAACGAGAGAGGATGCTCACGATACGGGTTACTGATGATGAACATGCCCGGTTACTG
GAACGTTGTGAGGGTAAACAACTGGCGGTATGGATGCGGCGGGACCAGAGAAAAATCACTCAGGGTCAAT
GCCAGCGCTTCGTTAATACAGATGTAGGTGTTCCACAGGGTAGCCAGCAGCATCCTGCGATGCAGATCCG
GAACATAATGGTGCAGGGCGCTGACTTCCGCGTTTCCAGACTTTACGAAACACGGAAACCGAAGACCATT
CATGTTGTTGCTCAGGTCGCAGACGTTTTGCAGCAGCAGTCGCTTCACGTTCGCTCGCGTATCGGTGATT
CATTCTGCTAACCAGTAAGGCAACCCCGCCAGCCTAGCCGGGTCCTCAACGACAGGAGCACGATCATGCT
AGTCATGCCCCGCGCCCACCGGAAGGAGCTGACTGGGTTGAAGGCTCTCAAGGGCATCGGTCGAGATCCC
GGTGCCTAATGAGTGAGCTAACTTACATTAATTGCGTTGCGCTCACTGCCCGCTTTCCAGTCGGGAAACC
TGTCGTGCCAGCTGCATTAATGAATCGGCCAACGCGCGGGGAGAGGCGGTTTGCGTATTGGGCGCCAGGG
TGGTTTTTCTTTTCACCAGTGAGACGGGCAACAGCTGATTGCCCTTCACCGCCTGGCCCTGAGAGAGTTG
CAGCAAGCGGTCCACGCTGGTTTGCCCCAGCAGGCGAAAATCCTGTTTGATGGTGGTTAACGGCGGGATA
TAACATGAGCTGTCTTCGGTATCGTCGTATCCCACTACCGAGATGTCCGCACCAACGCGCAGCCCGGACT
CGGTAATGGCGCGCATTGCGCCCAGCGCCATCTGATCGTTGGCAACCAGCATCGCAGTGGGAACGATGCC
CTCATTCAGCATTTGCATGGTTTGTTGAAAACCGGACATGGCACTCCAGTCGCCTTCCCGTTCCGCTATC
GGCTGAATTTGATTGCGAGTGAGATATTTATGCCAGCCAGCCAGACGCAGACGCGCCGAGACAGAACTTA
ATGGGCCCGCTAACAGCGCGATTTGCTGGTGACCCAATGCGACCAGATGCTCCACGCCCAGTCGCGTACC
GTCTTCATGGGAGAAAATAATACTGTTGATGGGTGTCTGGTCAGAGACATCAAGAAATAACGCCGGAACA
TTAGTGCAGGCAGCTTCCACAGCAATGGCATCCTGGTCATCCAGCGGATAGTTAATGATCAGCCCACTGA
CGCGTTGCGCGAGAAGATTGTGCACCGCCGCTTTACAGGCTTCGACGCCGCTTCGTTCTACCATCGACAC
CACCACGCTGGCACCCAGTTGATCGGCGCGAGATTTAATCGCCGCGACAATTTGCGACGGCGCGTGCAGG
GCCAGACTGGAGGTGGCAACGCCAATCAGCAACGACTGTTTGCCCGCCAGTTGTTGTGCCACGCGGTTGG
GAATGTAATTCAGCTCCGCCATCGCCGCTTCCACTTTTTCCCGCGTTTTCGCAGAAACGTGGCTGGCCTG
GTTCACCACGCGGGAAACGGTCTGATAAGAGACACCGGCATACTCTGCGACATCGTATAACGTTACTGGT
TTCACATTCACCACCCTGAATTGACTCTCTTCCGGGCGCTATCATGCCATACCGCGAAAGGTTTTGCGCC
ATTCGATGGTGTCCGGGATCTCGACGCTCTCCCTTATGCGACTCCTGCATTAGGAAGCAGCCCAGTAGTA
GGTTGAGGCCGTTGAGCACCGCCGCCGCAAGGAATGGTGCATGCAAGGAGATGGCGCCCAACAGTCCCCC
GGCCACGGGGCCTGCCACCATACCCACGCCGAAACAAGCGCTCATGAGCCCGAAGTGGCGAGCCCGATCT
TCCCCATCGGTGATGTCGGCGATATAGGCGCCAGCAACCGCACCTGTGGCGCCGGTGATGCCGGCCACGA
TGCGTCCGGCGTAGAGGATCGAGATCGATCTCGATCCCGCGAAATTAATACGACTCACTATA
Features (pLannotate 1.2.2; 23 found; start..end, strand, type, name):
      3..27      +  protein_bind   lac operator: The lac repressor binds to the lac operator to inhibit transcription in E. coli. This inhibition can be relieved by adding lactose or isopropyl-β-D-thiogalactopyranoside (IPTG). lac repressor encoded by lacI
     42..64      +  RBS            RBS: efficient ribosome binding site from bacteriophage T7 gene 10 (Olins and Rangwala, 1989)
     83..100     +  CDS            capTEV™ (fragment): composite tag for in vivo biotinylation, TEV protease cleavage, and 6xHis tagging
    110..127     +  CDS            thrombin site: thrombin recognition and cleavage site
    125..649     +  CDS            POLG_DEN2T (fragment): Experimental evidence at protein level: Swiss-Prot protein existence level 1. [Serine protease NS3]: Displays three enzymatic activities: serine protease, NTPase and RNA helicase. NS3 serine protease, in association with NS2B, performs its autocleavage and cleaves the polyprotein at dibasic sites in the cytoplasm: C-prM, NS2A-NS2B, NS2B- NS3, NS3-NS4A, NS4A-2K and NS4B-NS5. NS3 RNA helicase binds RNA and unwinds dsRNA in the 3' to 5' direction. From Dengue virus type 2 (strain Tonga/EKB194/1974) (DENV-2).
    733..751     +  promoter       T7 promoter: promoter for bacteriophage T7 RNA polymerase
    752..776     +  protein_bind   lac operator: The lac repressor binds to the lac operator to inhibit transcription in E. coli. This inhibition can be relieved by adding lactose or isopropyl-β-D-thiogalactopyranoside (IPTG). lac repressor encoded by lacI
    996..1037    +  CDS            S-Tag (fragment): affinity and epitope tag derived from pancreatic ribonuclease A
   1067..1084    +  CDS            SET1 (fragment): solubility-enhancement tag derived from T7 phage gene 10B
   1092..1139    +  terminator     T7 terminator: transcription terminator for bacteriophage T7 RNA polymerase
   1176..1631    +  rep_origin     f1 ori (sequence partly withheld): f1 bacteriophage origin of replication; arrow indicates direction of (+) strand synthesis
   1746..2606    -  CDS            AmpR: β-lactamase; bla; confers resistance to ampicillin, carbenicillin, and related antibiotics
   2607..2699    -  promoter       AmpR promoter: bla
   2780..3368    +  rep_origin     ori: high-copy-number ColE1/pMB1/pBR322/pUC origin of replication
   3554..3693    -  misc_feature   bom: basis of mobility region from pBR322
   3795..3986    -  CDS            rop: Rop protein, which maintains plasmids at low copy number; rop
   4003..4383    +  CDS            YPB1_ECOLX: Protein predicted: Swiss-Prot protein existence level 4. From Escherichia coli.
   4445..4509    -  CDS            TcR (fragment): tetracycline efflux protein; tet; confers resistance to tetracycline
   4524..4545    -  protein_bind   CAP binding site: CAP binding activates transcription in the presence of cAMP. E. coli catabolite activator protein
   4558..5640    -  CDS            lacI: lac repressor; lacI; The lac repressor binds to the lac operator to inhibit transcription in E. coli. This inhibition can be relieved by adding lactose or isopropyl-β-D-thiogalactopyranoside (IPTG).
   5641..5718    -  promoter       lacI promoter: lacI
   5726..6005    -  CDS            TcR (fragment): tetracycline efflux protein; tet; confers resistance to tetracycline
   6031..2       +  promoter       T7 promoter (across the origin): promoter for bacteriophage T7 RNA polymerase
