[The description below was written by a language model from this plasmid's Addgene catalogue record and pLannotate feature annotations shown in this document.]
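Description:
bZiPro is a bacterial co-expression plasmid built on the pETDuet-1 backbone, designed to produce the Zika virus NS2B-NS3 protease in E. coli as two separate, unlinked polypeptides rather than as a single tethered chain. It carries a ColE1/pBR322-type origin together with rop and the bom region, an f1 origin, and an ampicillin resistance gene (β-lactamase) for selection. A plasmid-borne lacI gene supplies lac repressor. The catalogue lists the total size as 6107 bp, whereas the sequenced record behind the feature table is 6,047 nt.

The payload occupies both Duet expression cassettes, each driven by a T7 promoter with an adjacent lac operator, so transcription depends on T7 RNA polymerase in the host and is inducible with IPTG. In the first cassette, a T7 gene 10 ribosome binding site precedes an N-terminal hexahistidine tag and a thrombin cleavage site fused to the NS3 protease domain (residues 1–177). The annotation tool labels this reading frame by homology to the dengue 2 polyprotein NS3, but the record identifies it as synthetic Zika virus sequence. The second cassette is recorded as encoding the NS2B cofactor region (residues 45–96) with no tag listed. The feature table does not annotate this short insert, though it would lie between the second T7 promoter/lac operator and the residual S-tag fragment and T7 terminator from the backbone. Co-expression lets the cofactor associate with His-tagged NS3, so the complex can be purified through the tag, which thrombin can then remove. The associated publication reports the crystal structure of the unlinked protease, indicating use in structural and biochemical studies.
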