Addgene plasmid #86846: bZiPro
Purpose: express NS2B-NS3 protease in E.coli
Depositing lab: Dahai Luo. Depositing organization: Nanyang Technological University (NTU). Publication: Crystal structure of unlinked NS2B-NS3 protease from Zika virus. Zhang Z, Li Y, Loh YR, Phoo WW, Hung AW, Kang C, Luo D. Science. 2016 Dec 8. pii: aai9309. 10.1126/science.aai9309 PubMed 27940580.
Backbone
  Vector backbone: pETDUET-1
  Backbone manufacturer: Novagene
  Backbone size w/o insert (bp): 5420
  Total vector size (bp): 6107
  Vector type: Bacterial Expression
Growth in bacteria
  Bacterial resistance: Ampicillin, 100 μg/mL
  Growth temperature: 37°C
  Growth strain: DH5alpha
  Copy number: Unknown
Gene/Insert 1
  Gene/Insert name: NS3 1-177
  Species: Synthetic; Zika virus
  Insert size (bp): 534
  Mutation: NS3 protein (residues 1–177)
  GenBank ID: AEN75265.1
  Promoter: T7
  Tag / fusion protein: a hexahistidine tag and a thrombin cleavage site (N terminal on backbone)
  Cloning method: Ligation Independent Cloning
  Sequencing primers: 5′ pET Upstream Primer; 3′ DuetDOWN1 Primer
Gene/Insert 2
  Gene/Insert name: NS2B45-96
  Species: Synthetic; Zika virus
  Insert size (bp): 159
  Mutation: NS2B cofactor region (residues 45–96)
  GenBank ID: AEN75265.1
  Promoter: T7
  Cloning method: Ligation Independent Cloning
  Sequencing primers: 5′ DuetUP2 Primer; 3′ T7R
Resource information
  A portion of this plasmid was derived from a plasmid made by: This plasmid was jointly developed at the Lee Kong Chian School of Medicine, Nanyang Technological University, and at the Experimental Therapeutics Centre, Agency for Science, Technology and Research (A*STAR).
Terms and licenses: Academic/Nonprofit Terms; Industry Terms: Not Available to Industry
How to cite: bZiPro was a gift from Dahai Luo (Addgene plasmid # 86846 ; http://n2t.net/addgene:86846 ; RRID:Addgene_86846)
